Addgene plasmid #110333: pQC hGAB.wt V5-His IRES G418
Purpose: Mammalian retroviral expression of glutaminase 2 isoform GAB (wild type) with V5 and 6xHis tags
Depositing lab: Sandra Martha Gomes Dias. Depositing organization: Centro Nacional de Pesquisa em Energia e Materiais (CNPEM). Publication: GLS2 is protumorigenic in breast cancers. Dias MM, Adamoski D, Dos Reis LM, Ascencao CFR, de Oliveira KRS, Mafra ACP, da Silva Bastos AC, Quintero M, de G Cassago C, Ferreira IM, Fidelis CHV, Rocco SA, Bajgelman MC, Stine Z, Berindan-Neagoe I, Calin GA, Ambrosio ALB, Dias SMG. Oncogene. 2020 Jan;39(3):690-702. doi: 10.1038/s41388-019-1007-z. Epub 2019 Sep 20. PubMed 31541193.
Backbone
  Vector backbone: pQC MCS IRES G418
  Backbone manufacturer: #110344
  Backbone size w/o insert (bp): 7423
  Total vector size (bp): 9375
  Modifications to backbone: V5 and 6xHis tags at insert C-Terminal
  Vector type: Mammalian Expression, Retroviral
  Selectable markers: Neomycin (select with G418)
Growth in bacteria
  Bacterial resistance: Ampicillin, 100 μg/mL
  Growth temperature: 37°C
  Growth strain: NEB Stable
  Copy number: High Copy
Gene/Insert
  Gene/Insert name: GLS2 Glutaminase 2 (alt name: GAB isoform)
  Species: H. sapiens (human)
  Insert size (bp): 1809
  GenBank ID: 27165 NM_013267
  Entrez Gene: GLS2 (a.k.a. GA, GLS, LGA, hLGA)
  Promoter: CMV
  Tag / fusion protein: V5 (C terminal on insert); 6xHis (C terminal on insert)
  Cloning method: Restriction Enzyme; 5′ cloning site BamHI (not destroyed); 3′ cloning site PmeI (destroyed during cloning)
  Sequencing primers: 5′ pQC Seq Fow 5'-ACGCCATCCACGCTGTTTTGACCT-3'; 3′ pQC Seq Rev 5'-AAGCGGCTTCGGCCAGTAACGTTA-3'
Terms and licenses: Academic/Nonprofit Terms; Industry Terms: Not Available to Industry
Depositor comments: pQC-based γ-Retroviral transfer vector with GAB.wt-V5-6xHis. IRES-driven Geneticin selection. Weinberg Lab recommends using pUMVC (Addgene #8449) and VSV-G (#8454) for packaging.
How to cite: pQC hGAB.wt V5-His IRES G418 was a gift from Sandra Martha Gomes Dias (Addgene plasmid # 110333 ; http://n2t.net/addgene:110333 ; RRID:Addgene_110333)
