[The description below was written by a language model from this plasmid's Addgene catalogue record and pLannotate feature annotations shown in this document.]
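Description:
pQC hGAB.wt V5-His IRES G418 is a self-inactivating gamma-retroviral transfer vector of about 9.4 kb, built on the pQC MCS IRES G418 backbone, for stable expression of human glutaminase 2 (GLS2, wild-type GAB isoform) in mammalian cells. In bacteria it is maintained through a high-copy ColE1/pUC-type origin and selected with ampicillin via the bla gene. The viral portion begins with a hybrid 5' end in which a CMV enhancer/promoter is fused to a truncated LTR, so that the genomic RNA is transcribed strongly in packaging cells. This is followed by a packaging signal and a truncated, start-codon-less gag segment that extends the packaging region. The 3' LTR carries a U3 deletion, so after reverse transcription and integration both LTRs are transcriptionally disabled and expression depends on the internal promoter.

That internal cassette uses a second CMV enhancer/promoter to drive the roughly 1.8 kb GLS2 coding sequence, inserted between BamHI and a destroyed PmeI site and fused at its C terminus to V5 and 6xHis tags for detection and affinity purification. The feature tables annotate the V5 tag but not the His tag, which is recorded only in the catalogue fields. Downstream, an EMCV IRES allows the same transcript to be translated into neomycin phosphotransferase, linking G418 resistance to transgene expression. Short ble, Mos, env, rop and bom fragments and an SV40 promoter outside the LTRs appear to be backbone remnants. The depositor and sequencing-derived records differ by a single nucleotide and agree in feature layout apart from the annotated extent of the IRES. Because the plasmid lacks functional gag-pol and env, virus production requires separate packaging and envelope (for example VSV-G) plasmids. The associated publication examined the role of GLS2 in breast cancer.
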