Features (pLannotate 1.2.2; 22 found; start..end, strand, type, name):
    309..512     +  promoter       CMV promoter: human cytomegalovirus (CMV) immediate early promoter
    513..688     +  LTR            5' LTR (truncated): truncated long terminal repeat from Moloney murine sarcoma virus
    810..1084    +  misc_feature   MESV Ψ (fragment): packaging signal of murine embryonic stem cell virus
   1151..1567    +  CDS            gag (truncated): truncated Moloney murine leukemia virus (MMLV) gag gene lacking the start codon
   1604..1907    +  enhancer       CMV enhancer: human cytomegalovirus immediate early enhancer
   1908..2111    +  promoter       CMV promoter: human cytomegalovirus (CMV) immediate early promoter
   2298..4100    +  CDS            GLS2: GLSL_HUMAN - Also known as GA. Experimental evidence at protein level: Swiss-Prot protein existence level 1. Plays an important role in the regulation of glutamine catabolism. Promotes mitochondrial respiration and increases ATP generation in cells by catalyzing the synthesis of glutamate and alpha- ketoglutarate. Increases cellular anti-oxidant function via NADH and glutathione production. May play a role in preventing tumor proliferation. From Homo sapiens (Human).
   4167..4208    +  CDS            V5 tag: epitope tag from simian virus 5
   4284..4856    +  misc_feature   IRES: internal ribosome entry site (IRES) of the encephalomyocarditis virus (EMCV)
   4875..5664    +  CDS            NeoR/KanR (fragment): aminoglycoside phosphotransferase from Tn5; aph(3')-II (or nptII); confers resistance to neomycin, kanamycin, and G418 (Geneticin®)
   5671..5739    +  CDS            ble (fragment): BLE_KLEPN - Experimental evidence at protein level: Swiss-Prot protein existence level 1. Binding protein with a strong affinity to the bleomycin family of antibiotics. Binds to CL990; an antimitotic-antibiotic compound. From Klebsiella pneumoniae.
   5835..5906    +  CDS            Mos (fragment): MOS_MOUSE - Experimental evidence at transcript level: Swiss-Prot protein existence level 2. From Mus musculus (Mouse).
   5939..6039    +  CDS            env (fragment): murine leukemia virus gPr80 envelope polyprotein precursor; env; proteolytically cleaved into gp70SU and p15TM subunits
   6081..6506    +  LTR            3' LTR (ΔU3): self-inactivating 3' long terminal repeat (LTR) from Moloney murine leukemia virus
   6575..6615    +  CDS            rop (fragment): Rop protein, which maintains plasmids at low copy number; rop
   6717..6755    +  misc_feature   bom (fragment): basis of mobility region from pBR322
   6772..7101    +  promoter       SV40 promoter: SV40 enhancer and early promoter
   7107..7208    +  misc_feature   bom (fragment): basis of mobility region from pBR322
   7394..7982    -  rep_origin     ori: high-copy-number ColE1/pMB1/pBR322/pUC origin of replication
   8153..9013    -  CDS            AmpR: β-lactamase; bla; confers resistance to ampicillin, carbenicillin, and related antibiotics
   9014..9118    -  promoter       AmpR promoter: bla
   9304..308     +  enhancer       CMV enhancer (across the origin): human cytomegalovirus immediate early enhancer
>Addgene plasmid #110333 | pQC hGAB.wt V5-His IRES G418 | depositor full sequence | sequence record 207687 | pQC hGAB.wt V5-His IRES G418 sequence 9375 bps
TCCGCGTTACATAACTTACGGTAAATGGCCCGCCTGGCTGACCGCCCAACGACCCCCGCCCATTGACGTC
AATAATGACGTATGTTCCCATAGTAACGCCAATAGGGACTTTCCATTGACGTCAATGGGTGGAGTATTTA
CGGTAAACTGCCCACTTGGCAGTACATCAAGTGTATCATATGCCAAGTACGCCCCCTATTGACGTCAATG
ACGGTAAATGGCCCGCCTGGCATTATGCCCAGTACATGACCTTATGGGACTTTCCTACTTGGCAGTACAT
CTACGTATTAGTCATCGCTATTACCATGGTGATGCGGTTTTGGCAGTACATCAATGGGCGTGGATAGCGG
TTTGACTCACGGGGATTTCCAAGTCTCCACCCCATTGACGTCAATGGGAGTTTGTTTTGGCACCAAAATC
AACGGGACTTTCCAAAATGTCGTAACAACTCCGCCCCATTGACGCAAATGGGCGGTAGGCGTGTACGGTG
GGAGGTCTATATAAGCAGAGCTCAATAAAAGAGCCCACAACCCCTCACTCGGCGCGCCAGTCTTCCGATA
GACTGCGTCGCCCGGGTACCCGTATTCCCAATAAAGCCTCTTGCTGTTTGCATCCGAATCGTGGTCTCGC
TGTTCCTTGGGAGGGTCTCCTCTGAGTGATTGACTACCCACGACGGGGGTCTTTCATTTGGGGGCTCGTC
CGGGATTTGGAGACCCCTGCCCAGGGACCACCGACCCACCACCGGGAGGTAAGCTGGCCAGCAACTTATC
TGTGTCTGTCCGATTGTCTAGTGTCTATGTTTGATGTTATGCGCCTGCGTCTGTACTAGTTAGCTAACTA
GCTCTGTATCTGGCGGACCCGTGGTGGAACTGACGAGTTCTGAACACCCGGCCGCAACCCTGGGAGACGT
CCCAGGGACTTTGGGGGCCGTTTTTGTGGCCCGACCTGAGGAAGGGAGTCGATGTGGAATCCGACCCCGT
CAGGATATGTGGTTCTGGTAGGAGACGAGAACCTAAAACAGTTCCCGCCTCCGTCTGAATTTTTGCTTTC
GGTTTGGAACCGAAGCCGCGCGTCTTGTCTGCTGCAGCGCTGCAGCATCGTTCTGTGTTGTCTCTGTCTG
ACTGTGTTTCTGTATTTGTCTGAAAATTAGGGCCAGACTGTTACCACTCCCTTAAGTTTGACCTTAGGTC
ACTGGAAAGATGTCGAGCGGATCGCTCACAACCAGTCGGTAGATGTCAAGAAGAGACGTTGGGTTACCTT
CTGCTCTGCAGAATGGCCAACCTTTAACGTCGGATGGCCGCGAGACGGCACCTTTAACCGAGACCTCATC
ACCCAGGTTAAGATCAAGGTCTTTTCACCTGGCCCGCATGGACACCCAGACCAGGTCCCCTACATCGTGA
CCTGGGAAGCCTTGGCTTTTGACCCCCCTCCCTGGGTCAAGCCCTTTGTACACCCTAAGCCTCCGCCTCC
TCTTCCTCCATCCGCCCCGTCTCTCCCCCTTGAACCTCCTCGTTCGACCCCGCCTCGATCCTCCCTTTAT
CCAGCCCTCACTCCTTCTCTAGGCGCCGGAATTGAAGATCTGGGGGATCGATCCTCTAGAGTCCGTTACA
TAACTTACGGTAAATGGCCCGCCTGGCTGACCGCCCAACGACCCCCGCCCATTGACGTCAATAATGACGT
ATGTTCCCATAGTAACGCCAATAGGGACTTTCCATTGACGTCAATGGGTGGAGTATTTACGGTAAACTGC
CCACTTGGCAGTACATCAAGTGTATCATATGCCAAGTACGCCCCCTATTGACGTCAATGACGGTAAATGG
CCCGCCTGGCATTATGCCCAGTACATGACCTTATGGGACTTTCCTACTTGGCAGTACATCTACGTATTAG
TCATCGCTATTACCATGGTGATGCGGTTTTGGCAGTACATCAATGGGCGTGGATAGCGGTTTGACTCACG
GGGATTTCCAAGTCTCCACCCCATTGACGTCAATGGGAGTTTGTTTTGGCACCAAAATCAACGGGACTTT
CCAAAATGTCGTAACAACTCCGCCCCATTGACGCAAATGGGCGGTAGGCGTGTACGGTGGGAGGTCTATA
TAAGCAGAGCTCGTTTAGTGAACCGTCAGATCGCCTGGAGACGCCATCCACGCTGTTTTGACCTCCATAG
AAGACACCGGGACCGATCCAGCCTCCGCGGCCGGGAACGGTGCATTGGAACGGACCTGCAGGAATTGATC
CGCGGCCGCACCGGGGATCCACTAGTCCAGTGTGGTGGAATTGCCCTTACCATGGGCCGCTCCATGAAGG
CTCTGCAGAAGGCCCTGAGCCGGGCTGGCAGTCACTGCGGGCGAGGAGGCTGGGGTCACCCGAGCCGGAG
CCCCCTCCTTGGCGGGGGCGTCCGGCACCACCTCAGTGAGGCCGCGGCGCAGGGCAGAGAGACGCCACAC
AGCCACCAGCCGCAGCACCAGGATCATGATTCATCAGAAAGTGGCATGCTGTCCCGCCTGGGTGATTTGC
TCTTTTACACTATTGCTGAAGGACAGGAACGAATCCCTATCCACAAGTTCACCACTGCACTAAAGGCCAC
TGGACTGCAGACATCAGATCCTCGGCTCCGAGACTGCATGAGCGAGATGCACCGCGTGGTCCAAGAGTCC
AGTAGTGGTGGCCTCTTGGACCGAGATCTCTTCCGAAAGTGTGTGAGCAGCAACATTGTGCTCCTGACCC
AGGCATTCCGAAAGAAGTTTGTCATTCCTGATTTTGAGGAGTTCACGGGCCATGTGGATCGCATCTTTGA
GGATGTCAAAGAGCTCACTGGAGGCAAAGTGGCAGCCTACATCCCTCAGCTGGCCAAGTCAAACCCAGAC
CTGTGGGGTGTCTCCCTGTGCACTGTGGATGGTCAACGGCACTCTGTGGGCCACACAAAGATCCCCTTCT
GCCTGCAGTCCTGTGTGAAGCCCCTCACCTATGCCATCTCCATAAGCACCCTAGGCACTGACTACGTGCA
CAAGTTTGTGGGCAAAGAGCCAAGTGGCCTGCGCTACAACAAGCTCTCCCTCAATGAGGAAGGAATCCCC
CATAACCCCATGGTCAATGCTGGTGCCATTGTTGTCAGCTCCCTGATCAAGATGGACTGTAACAAAGCAG
AGAAGTTTGATTTTGTGTTGCAGTATCTCAACAAAATGGCTGGGAATGAATACATGGGTTTCAGCAATGC
CACATTCCAGTCAGAGAAGGAAACAGGGGATCGGAATTATGCCATCGGCTATTATCTCAAGGAAAAGAAG
TGCTTTCCTAAGGGGGTGGACATGATGGCTGCCCTTGATCTCTACTTCCAGCTGTGTTCTGTGGAGGTCA
CTTGTGAATCAGGCAGTGTCATGGCAGCCACCCTCGCCAACGGTGGGATCTGCCCCATCACAGGCGAGAG
TGTGCTGAGTGCTGAAGCAGTGCGCAACACCCTCAGCCTCATGCATTCCTGCGGCATGTATGACTTCTCT
GGCCAGTTTGCCTTCCACGTGGGCCTGCCAGCCAAGTCAGCTGTATCAGGAGCCATCCTCCTGGTGGTAC
CCAATGTCATGGGAATGATGTGCCTGTCACCCCCATTGGACAAGCTGGGGAACAGCCATAGGGGGACCAG
CTTCTGCCAGAAGTTGGTGTCTCTCTTCAATTTCCACAACTATGACAACCTGAGGCACTGTGCTCGGAAG
TTAGACCCACGGCGTGAAGGGGCAGAAATTCGGAACAAGACTGTGGTCAACCTGTTATTTGCTGCCTATA
GTGGCGATGTCTCAGCTCTTCGAAGGTTTGCCTTGTCAGCCATGGATATGGAACAGAAAGACTATGACTC
GCGCACAGCTCTGCATGTTGCTGCAGCTGAAGGACACATCGAAGTTGTTAAATTCCTGATCGAGGCTTGC
AAAGTGAATCCTTTTGCCAAGGACAGGTGGGGCAACATTCCCCTGGATGATGCTGTGCAGTTCAACCATC
TGGAGGTGGTCAAACTGCTTCAAGATTACCAGGACTCCTACACACTCTCTGAAACTCAGGCTGAGGCAGC
AGCTGAGGCCCTGTCCAAAGAGAACTTAGAAAGCATGGTAAAGGGCAATTCTGCAGATATCCAGCACAGT
GGCGGCCGCTCGAGTCTAGAGGGCCCGCGGTTCGAAGGTAAGCCTATCCCTAACCCTCTCCTCGGTCTCG
ATTCTACGCGTACCGGTCATCATCACCATCACCATTGAGTTTAAACTCCAAAGCATCGATGGTAGCGGCC
GCGGTGAATTCCGCCCCTCTCCCTCCCCCCCCCCTAACGTTACTGGCCGAAGCCGCTTGGAATAAGGCCG
GTGTGCGTTTGTCTATATGTTATTTTCCACCATATTGCCGTCTTTTGGCAATGTGAGGGCCCGGAAACCT
GGCCCTGTCTTCTTGACGAGCATTCCTAGGGGTCTTTCCCCTCTCGCCAAAGGAATGCAAGGTCTGTTGA
ATGTCGTGAAGGAAGCAGTTCCTCTGGAAGCTTCTTGAAGACAAACAACGTCTGTAGCGACCCTTTGCAG
GCAGCGGAACCCCCCACCTGGCGACAGGTGCCTCTGCGGCCAAAAGCCACGTGTATAAGATACACCTGCA
AAGGCGGCACAACCCCAGTGCCACGTTGTGAGTTGGATAGTTGTGGAAAGAGTCAAATGGCTCTCCTCAA
GCGTATTCAACAAGGGGCTGAAGGATGCCCAGAAGGTACCCCATTGTATGGGATCTGATCTGGGGCCTCG
GTGCACATGCTTTACATGTGTTTAGTCGAGGTTAAAAAACGTCTAGGCCCCCCGAACCACGGGGACGTGG
TTTTCCTTTGAAAAACACGATGATAAGCTTGCCACAACCATGGCTGAACAAGATGGATTGCACGCAGGTT
CTCCGGCCGCTTGGGTGGAGAGGCTATTCGGCTATGACTGGGCACAACAGACAATCGGCTGCTCTGATGC
CGCCGTGTTCCGGCTGTCAGCGCAGGGGCGCCCGGTTCTTTTTGTCAAGACCGACCTGTCCGGTGCCCTG
AATGAACTGCAGGACGAGGCAGCGCGGCTATCGTGGCTGGCCACGACGGGCGTTCCTTGCGCAGCTGTGC
TCGACGTTGTCACTGAAGCGGGAAGGGACTGGCTGCTATTGGGCGAAGTGCCGGGGCAGGATCTCCTGTC
ATCTCACCTTGCTCCTGCCGAGAAAGTATCCATCATGGCTGATGCAATGCGGCGGCTGCATACGCTTGAT
CCGGCTACCTGCCCATTCGACCACCAAGCGAAACATCGCATCGAGCGAGCACGTACTCGGATGGAAGCCG
GTCTTGTCGATCAGGATGATCTGGACGAAGAGCATCAGGGGCTCGCGCCAGCCGAACTGTTCGCCAGGCT
CAAGGCGCGCATGCCCGACGGCGAGGATCTCGTCGTGACCCATGGCGATGCCTGCTTGCCGAATATCATG
GTGGAAAATGGCCGCTTTTCTGGATTCATCGACTGTGGCCGGCTGGGTGTGGCGGACCGCTATCAGGACA
TAGCGTTGGCTACCCGTGATATTGCTGAAGAGCTTGGCGGCGAATGGGCTGACCGCTTCCTCGTGCTTTA
CGGTATCGCCGCTCCCGATTCGCAGCGCATCGCCTTCTATCGCCTTCTTGACGAGTTCTTCTGAGCGGGA
TCGGCTAGAGTCGACCCGGACGGGACGCTCCTGCGCCTGATACAGAACGAATTGCTTGCAGGCATCTCAT
GAGTGTGTCTTCCCGTTTTCCGCCTGAGGTCACTGCGTGGATGGAGCGCTGGCGCCTGCTGCGCGACGGC
GAGCTGCTCACCACCCACTCGAGGGCTGCAGCGCTGCAGAGGCCGAGTGCAGAACTGCTCCAAAGGGACC
TCAAGGCTTTCCGAGGGACACTAGGCTGACTCCATCGAGCCAGTGTAGAGATAAGCTTATCGATTAGTCC
AATTTGTTAAAGACAGGATATCAGTGGTCCAGGCTCTAGTTTTGACTCAACAATATCACCAGCTGAAGCC
TATAGAGTACGAGCCATAGATAAAATAAAAGATTTTATTTAGTCTCCAGAAAAAGGGGGGAATGAAAGAC
CCCACCTGTAGGTTTGGCAAGCTAGCTTAAGTAACGCCATTTTGCAAGGCATGGAAAAATACATAACTGA
GAATAGAGAAGTTCAGATCAAGGTCAGGAACAGATGGAACAGGGTCGACCCTAGAGAACCATCAGATGTT
TCCAGGGTGCCCCAAGGACCTGAAATGACCCTGTGCCTTATTTGAACTAACCAATCAGTTCGCTTCTCGC
TTCTGTTCGCGCGCTTCTGCTCCCCGAGCTCAATAAAAGAGCCCACAACCCCTCACTCGGGGCGCCAGTC
CTCCGATTGACTGAGTCGCCCGGGTACCCGTGTATCCAATAAACCCTCTTGCAGTTGCATCCGACTTGTG
GTCTCGCTGTTCCTTGGGAGGGTCTCCTCTGAGTGATTGACTACCCGTCAGCGGGGGTCTTTCATTTGGG
GGCTCGTCCGGGATCGGGAGACCCCTGCCCAGGGACCACCGACCCACCACCGGGAGGTAAGCTGGCTGCC
TCGCGCGTTTCGGTGATGACGGTGAAAACCTCTGACACATGCAGCTCCCGGAGACGGTCACAGCTTGTCT
GTAAGCGGATGCCGGGAGCAGACAAGCCCGTCAGGGCGCGTCAGCGGGTGTTGGCGGGTGTCGGGGCGCA
GCCATGACCCAGTCACGTAGCGATAGCGGAGTGTAGATCCGGCTGTGGAATGTGTGTCAGTTAGGGTGTG
GAAAGTCCCCAGGCTCCCCAGCAGGCAGAAGTATGCAAAGCATGCATCTCAATTAGTCAGCAACCAGGTG
TGGAAAGTCCCCAGGCTCCCCAGCAGGCAGAAGTATGCAAAGCATGCATCTCAATTAGTCAGCAACCATA
GTCCCGCCCCTAACTCCGCCCATCCCGCCCCTAACTCCGCCCAGTTCCGCCCATTCTCCGCCCCATGGCT
GACTAATTTTTTTTATTTATGCAGAGGCCGAGGCCGCCTCGGCCTCTGAGCTATTCCAGAAGTAGTGAGG
AGGCTTTTTTGGAGGCCTAGGCTTTTGCAAAAAGCTTACTGGCTTAACTATGCGGCATCAGAGCAGATTG
TACTGAGAGTGCACCATATGCGGTGTGAAATACCGCACAGATGCGTAAGGAGAAAATACCGCATCAGGCG
CTCTTCCGCTTCCTCGCTCACTGACTCGCTGCGCTCGGTCGTTCGGCTGCGGCGAGCGGTATCAGCTCAC
TCAAAGGCGGTAATACGGTTATCCACAGAATCAGGGGATAACGCAGGAAAGAACATGTGAGCAAAAGGCC
AGCAAAAGGCCAGGAACCGTAAAAAGGCCGCGTTGCTGGCGTTTTTCCATAGGCTCCGCCCCCCTGACGA
GCATCACAAAAATCGACGCTCAAGTCAGAGGTGGCGAAACCCGACAGGACTATAAAGATACCAGGCGTTT
CCCCCTGGAAGCTCCCTCGTGCGCTCTCCTGTTCCGACCCTGCCGCTTACCGGATACCTGTCCGCCTTTC
TCCCTTCGGGAAGCGTGGCGCTTTCTCATAGCTCACGCTGTAGGTATCTCAGTTCGGTGTAGGTCGTTCG
CTCCAAGCTGGGCTGTGTGCACGAACCCCCCGTTCAGCCCGACCGCTGCGCCTTATCCGGTAACTATCGT
CTTGAGTCCAACCCGGTAAGACACGACTTATCGCCACTGGCAGCAGCCACTGGTAACAGGATTAGCAGAG
CGAGGTATGTAGGCGGTGCTACAGAGTTCTTGAAGTGGTGGCCTAACTACGGCTACACTAGAAGGACAGT
ATTTGGTATCTGCGCTCTGCTGAAGCCAGTTACCTTCGGAAAAAGAGTTGGTAGCTCTTGATCCGGCAAA
CAAACCACCGCTGGTAGCGGTGGTTTTTTTGTTTGCAAGCAGCAGATTACGCGCAGAAAAAAAGGATCTC
AAGAAGATCCTTTGATCTTTTCTACGGGGTCTGACGCTCAGTGGAACGAAAACTCACGTTAAGGGATTTT
GGTCATGAGATTATCAAAAAGGATCTTCACCTAGATCCTTTTAAATTAAAAATGAAGTTTTAAATCAATC
TAAAGTATATATGAGTAAACTTGGTCTGACAGTTACCAATGCTTAATCAGTGAGGCACCTATCTCAGCGA
TCTGTCTATTTCGTTCATCCATAGTTGCCTGACTCCCCGTCGTGTAGATAACTACGATACGGGAGGGCTT
ACCATCTGGCCCCAGTGCTGCAATGATACCGCGAGACCCACGCTCACCGGCTCCAGATTTATCAGCAATA
AACCAGCCAGCCGGAAGGGCCGAGCGCAGAAGTGGTCCTGCAACTTTATCCGCCTCCATCCAGTCTATTA
ATTGTTGCCGGGAAGCTAGAGTAAGTAGTTCGCCAGTTAATAGTTTGCGCAACGTTGTTGCCATTGCTGC
AGGCATCGTGGTGTCACGCTCGTCGTTTGGTATGGCTTCATTCAGCTCCGGTTCCCAACGATCAAGGCGA
GTTACATGATCCCCCATGTTGTGCAAAAAAGCGGTTAGCTCCTTCGGTCCTCCGATCGTTGTCAGAAGTA
AGTTGGCCGCAGTGTTATCACTCATGGTTATGGCAGCACTGCATAATTCTCTTACTGTCATGCCATCCGT
AAGATGCTTTTCTGTGACTGGTGAGTACTCAACCAAGTCATTCTGAGAATAGTGTATGCGGCGACCGAGT
TGCTCTTGCCCGGCGTCAACACGGGATAATACCGCGCCACATAGCAGAACTTTAAAAGTGCTCATCATTG
GAAAACGTTCTTCGGGGCGAAAACTCTCAAGGATCTTACCGCTGTTGAGATCCAGTTCGATGTAACCCAC
TCGTGCACCCAACTGATCTTCAGCATCTTTTACTTTCACCAGCGTTTCTGGGTGAGCAAAAACAGGAAGG
CAAAATGCCGCAAAAAAGGGAATAAGGGCGACACGGAAATGTTGAATACTCATACTCTTCCTTTTTCAAT
ATTATTGAAGCATTTATCAGGGTTATTGTCTCATGAGCGGATACATATTTGAATGTATTTAGAAAAATAA
ACAAATAGGGGTTCCGCGCACATTTCCCCGAAAAGTGCCACCTGACGTCTAAGAAACCATTATTATCATG
ACATTAACCTATAAAAATAGGCGTATCACGAGGCCCTTTCGTCTTCAAGAATTAGCTTGGCCATTGCATA
CGTTGTATCCATATCATAATATGTACATTTATATTGGCTCATGTCCAACATTACCGCCATGTTGACATTG
ATTATTGACTAGTTATTAATAGTAATCAATTACGGGGTCATTAGTTCATAGCCCATATATGGAGT
