Features (pLannotate 1.2.2; 22 found; start..end, strand, type, name):
    309..512     +  promoter       CMV promoter: human cytomegalovirus (CMV) immediate early promoter
    513..688     +  LTR            5' LTR (truncated): truncated long terminal repeat from Moloney murine sarcoma virus
    810..1084    +  misc_feature   MESV Ψ (fragment): packaging signal of murine embryonic stem cell virus
   1151..1567    +  CDS            gag (truncated): truncated Moloney murine leukemia virus (MMLV) gag gene lacking the start codon
   1604..1907    +  enhancer       CMV enhancer: human cytomegalovirus immediate early enhancer
   1908..2111    +  promoter       CMV promoter: human cytomegalovirus (CMV) immediate early promoter
   2298..4100    +  CDS            GLS2: GLSL_HUMAN - Also known as GA. Experimental evidence at protein level: Swiss-Prot protein existence level 1. Plays an important role in the regulation of glutamine catabolism. Promotes mitochondrial respiration and increases ATP generation in cells by catalyzing the synthesis of glutamate and alpha- ketoglutarate. Increases cellular anti-oxidant function via NADH and glutathione production. May play a role in preventing tumor proliferation. From Homo sapiens (Human).
   4167..4208    +  CDS            V5 tag: epitope tag from simian virus 5
   4395..4857    +  misc_feature   IRES: internal ribosome entry site (IRES) of the encephalomyocarditis virus (EMCV)
   4876..5665    +  CDS            NeoR/KanR (fragment): aminoglycoside phosphotransferase from Tn5; aph(3')-II (or nptII); confers resistance to neomycin, kanamycin, and G418 (Geneticin®)
   5672..5740    +  CDS            ble (fragment): BLE_KLEPN - Experimental evidence at protein level: Swiss-Prot protein existence level 1. Binding protein with a strong affinity to the bleomycin family of antibiotics. Binds to CL990; an antimitotic-antibiotic compound. From Klebsiella pneumoniae.
   5836..5907    +  CDS            Mos (fragment): MOS_MOUSE - Experimental evidence at transcript level: Swiss-Prot protein existence level 2. From Mus musculus (Mouse).
   5940..6040    +  CDS            env (fragment): murine leukemia virus gPr80 envelope polyprotein precursor; env; proteolytically cleaved into gp70SU and p15TM subunits
   6082..6507    +  LTR            3' LTR (ΔU3): self-inactivating 3' long terminal repeat (LTR) from Moloney murine leukemia virus
   6576..6616    +  CDS            rop (fragment): Rop protein, which maintains plasmids at low copy number; rop
   6718..6756    +  misc_feature   bom (fragment): basis of mobility region from pBR322
   6773..7102    +  promoter       SV40 promoter: SV40 enhancer and early promoter
   7108..7209    +  misc_feature   bom (fragment): basis of mobility region from pBR322
   7395..7983    -  rep_origin     ori: high-copy-number ColE1/pMB1/pBR322/pUC origin of replication
   8154..9014    -  CDS            AmpR: β-lactamase; bla; confers resistance to ampicillin, carbenicillin, and related antibiotics
   9015..9119    -  promoter       AmpR promoter: bla
   9305..308     +  enhancer       CMV enhancer (across the origin): human cytomegalovirus immediate early enhancer
>Addgene plasmid #110333 | pQC hGAB.wt V5-His IRES G418 | addgene full sequence | sequence record 213585 | Addgene NGS Result
TCCGCGTTACATAACTTACGGTAAATGGCCCGCCTGGCTGACCGCCCAACGACCCCCGCCCATTGACGTC
AATAATGACGTATGTTCCCATAGTAACGCCAATAGGGACTTTCCATTGACGTCAATGGGTGGAGTATTTA
CGGTAAACTGCCCACTTGGCAGTACATCAAGTGTATCATATGCCAAGTACGCCCCCTATTGACGTCAATG
ACGGTAAATGGCCCGCCTGGCATTATGCCCAGTACATGACCTTATGGGACTTTCCTACTTGGCAGTACAT
CTACGTATTAGTCATCGCTATTACCATGGTGATGCGGTTTTGGCAGTACATCAATGGGCGTGGATAGCGG
TTTGACTCACGGGGATTTCCAAGTCTCCACCCCATTGACGTCAATGGGAGTTTGTTTTGGCACCAAAATC
AACGGGACTTTCCAAAATGTCGTAACAACTCCGCCCCATTGACGCAAATGGGCGGTAGGCGTGTACGGTG
GGAGGTCTATATAAGCAGAGCTCAATAAAAGAGCCCACAACCCCTCACTCGGCGCGCCAGTCTTCCGATA
GACTGCGTCGCCCGGGTACCCGTATTCCCAATAAAGCCTCTTGCTGTTTGCATCCGAATCGTGGTCTCGC
TGTTCCTTGGGAGGGTCTCCTCTGAGTGATTGACTACCCACGACGGGGGTCTTTCATTTGGGGGCTCGTC
CGGGATTTGGAGACCCCTGCCCAGGGACCACCGACCCACCACCGGGAGGTAAGCTGGCCAGCAACTTATC
TGTGTCTGTCCGATTGTCTAGTGTCTATGTTTGATGTTATGCGCCTGCGTCTGTACTAGTTAGCTAACTA
GCTCTGTATCTGGCGGACCCGTGGTGGAACTGACGAGTTCTGAACACCCGGCCGCAACCCTGGAAGACGT
CCCAGGGACTTTGGGGGCCGTTTTTGTGGCCCGACCTGAGGAAGGGAGTCGATGTGGAATCCGACCCCGT
CAGGATATGTGGTTCTGGTAGGAGACGAGAACCTAAAACAGTTCCCGCCTCCGTCTGAATTTTTGCTTTC
GGTTTGGAACCGAAGCCGCGCGTCTTGTCTGCTGCAGCGCTGCAGCATCGTTCTGTGTTGTCTCTGTCTG
ACTGTGTTTCTGTATTTGTCTGAAAATTAGGGCCAGACTGTTACCACTCCCTTAAGTTTGACCTTAGGTC
ACTGGAAAGATGTCGAGCGGATCGCTCACAACCAGTCGGTAGATGTCAAGAAGAGACGTTGGGTTACCTT
CTGCTCTGCAGAATGGCCAACCTTTAACGTCGGATGGCCGCGAGACGGCACCTTTAACCGAGACCTCATC
ACCCAGGTTAAGATCAAGGTCTTTTCACCTGGCCCGCATGGACACCCAGACCAGGTCCCCTACATCGTGA
CCTGGGAAGCCTTGGCTTTTGACCCCCCTCCCTGGGTCAAGCCCTTTGTACACCCTAAGCCTCCGCCTCC
TCTTCCTCCATCCGCCCCGTCTCTCCCCCTTGAACCTCCTCGTTCGACCCCGCCTCGATCCTCCCTTTAT
CCAGCCCTCACTCCTTCTCTAGGCGCCGGAATTGAAGATCTGGGGGATCGATCCTCTAGAGTCCGTTACA
TAACTTACGGTAAATGGCCCGCCTGGCTGACCGCCCAACGACCCCCGCCCATTGACGTCAATAATGACGT
ATGTTCCCATAGTAACGCCAATAGGGACTTTCCATTGACGTCAATGGGTGGAGTATTTACGGTAAACTGC
CCACTTGGCAGTACATCAAGTGTATCATATGCCAAGTACGCCCCCTATTGACGTCAATGACGGTAAATGG
CCCGCCTGGCATTATGCCCAGTACATGACCTTATGGGACTTTCCTACTTGGCAGTACATCTACGTATTAG
TCATCGCTATTACCATGGTGATGCGGTTTTGGCAGTACATCAATGGGCGTGGATAGCGGTTTGACTCACG
GGGATTTCCAAGTCTCCACCCCATTGACGTCAATGGGAGTTTGTTTTGGCACCAAAATCAACGGGACTTT
CCAAAATGTCGTAACAACTCCGCCCCATTGACGCAAATGGGCGGTAGGCGTGTACGGTGGGAGGTCTATA
TAAGCAGAGCTCGTTTAGTGAACCGTCAGATCGCCTGGAGACGCCATCCACGCTGTTTTGACCTCCATAG
AAGACACCGGGACCGATCCAGCCTCCGCGGCCGGGAACGGTGCATTGGAACGGACCTGCAGGAATTGATC
CGCGGCCGCACCGGGGATCCACTAGTCCAGTGTGGTGGAATTGCCCTTACCATGGGCCGCTCCATGAAGG
CTCTGCAGAAGGCCCTGAGCCGGGCTGGCAGTCACTGCGGGCGAGGAGGCTGGGGTCACCCGAGCCGGAG
CCCCCTCCTTGGCGGGGGCGTCCGGCACCACCTCAGTGAGGCCGCGGCGCAGGGCAGAGAGACGCCACAC
AGCCACCAGCCGCAGCACCAGGATCATGATTCATCAGAAAGTGGCATGCTGTCCCGCCTGGGTGATTTGC
TCTTTTACACTATTGCTGAAGGACAGGAACGAATCCCTATCCACAAGTTCACCACTGCACTAAAGGCCAC
TGGACTGCAGACATCAGATCCTCGGCTCCGAGACTGCATGAGCGAGATGCACCGCGTGGTCCAAGAGTCC
AGTAGTGGTGGCCTCTTGGACCGAGATCTCTTCCGAAAGTGTGTGAGCAGCAACATTGTGCTCCTGACCC
AGGCATTCCGAAAGAAGTTTGTCATTCCTGATTTTGAGGAGTTCACGGGCCATGTGGATCGCATCTTTGA
GGATGTCAAAGAGCTCACTGGAGGCAAAGTGGCAGCCTACATCCCTCAGCTGGCCAAGTCAAACCCAGAC
CTGTGGGGTGTCTCCCTGTGCACTGTGGATGGTCAACGGCACTCTGTGGGCCACACAAAGATCCCCTTCT
GCCTGCAGTCCTGTGTGAAGCCCCTCACCTATGCCATCTCCATAAGCACCCTAGGCACTGACTACGTGCA
CAAGTTTGTGGGCAAAGAGCCAAGTGGCCTGCGCTACAACAAGCTCTCCCTCAATGAGGAAGGAATCCCC
CATAACCCCATGGTCAATGCTGGTGCCATTGTTGTCAGCTCCCTGATCAAGATGGACTGTAACAAAGCAG
AGAAGTTTGATTTTGTGTTGCAGTATCTCAACAAAATGGCTGGGAATGAATACATGGGTTTCAGCAATGC
CACATTCCAGTCAGAGAAGGAAACAGGGGATCGGAATTATGCCATCGGCTATTATCTCAAGGAAAAGAAG
TGCTTTCCTAAGGGGGTGGACATGATGGCTGCCCTTGATCTCTACTTCCAGCTGTGTTCTGTGGAGGTCA
CTTGTGAATCAGGCAGTGTCATGGCAGCCACCCTCGCCAACGGTGGGATCTGCCCCATCACAGGCGAGAG
TGTGCTGAGTGCTGAAGCAGTGCGCAACACCCTCAGCCTCATGCATTCCTGCGGCATGTATGACTTCTCT
GGCCAGTTTGCCTTCCACGTGGGCCTGCCAGCCAAGTCAGCTGTATCAGGAGCCATCCTCCTGGTGGTAC
CCAATGTCATGGGAATGATGTGCCTGTCACCCCCATTGGACAAGCTGGGGAACAGCCATAGGGGGACCAG
CTTCTGCCAGAAGTTGGTGTCTCTCTTCAATTTCCACAACTATGACAACCTGAGGCACTGTGCTCGGAAG
TTAGACCCACGGCGTGAAGGGGCAGAAATTCGGAACAAGACTGTGGTCAACCTGTTATTTGCTGCCTATA
GTGGCGATGTCTCAGCTCTTCGAAGGTTTGCCTTGTCAGCCATGGATATGGAACAGAAAGACTATGACTC
GCGCACAGCTCTGCATGTTGCTGCAGCTGAAGGACACATCGAAGTTGTTAAATTCCTGATCGAGGCTTGC
AAAGTGAATCCTTTTGCCAAGGACAGGTGGGGCAACATTCCCCTGGATGATGCTGTGCAGTTCAACCATC
TGGAGGTGGTCAAACTGCTTCAAGATTACCAGGACTCCTACACACTCTCTGAAACTCAGGCTGAGGCAGC
AGCTGAGGCCCTGTCCAAAGAGAACTTAGAAAGCATGGTAAAGGGCAATTCTGCAGATATCCAGCACAGT
GGCGGCCGCTCGAGTCTAGAGGGCCCGCGGTTCGAAGGTAAGCCTATCCCTAACCCTCTCCTCGGTCTCG
ATTCTACGCGTACCGGTCATCATCACCATCACCATTGAGTTTAAACTCCAAAGCATCGATGGTAGCGGCC
GCGGTGAATTCCGCCCCCCCCCCYCCCCCCCCCCTAACGTTACTGGCCGAAGCCGCTTGGAATAAGGCCG
GTGTGCGTTTGTCTATATGTTATTTTCCACCATATTGCCGTCTTTTGGCAATGTGAGGGCCCGGAAACCT
GGCCCTGTCTTCTTGACGAGCATTCCTAGGGGTCTTTCCCCTCTCGCCAAAGGAATGCAAGGTCTGTTGA
ATGTCGTGAAGGAAGCAGTTCCTCTGGAAGCTTCTTGAAGACAAACAACGTCTGTAGCGACCCTTTGCAG
GCAGCGGAACCCCCCACCTGGCGACAGGTGCCTCTGCGGCCAAAAGCCACGTGTATAAGATACACCTGCA
AAGGCGGCACAACCCCAGTGCCACGTTGTGAGTTGGATAGTTGTGGAAAGAGTCAAATGGCTCTCCTCAA
GCGTATTCAACAAGGGGCTGAAGGATGCCCAGAAGGTACCCCATTGTATGGGATCTGATCTGGGGCCTCG
GTGCACATGCTTTACATGTGTTTAGTCGAGGTTAAAAAAACGTCTAGGCCCCCCGAACCACGGGGACGTG
GTTTTCCTTTGAAAAACACGATGATAAGCTTGCCACAACCATGGCTGAACAAGATGGATTGCACGCAGGT
TCTCCGGCCGCTTGGGTGGAGAGGCTATTCGGCTATGACTGGGCACAACAGACAATCGGCTGCTCTGATG
CCGCCGTGTTCCGGCTGTCAGCGCAGGGGCGCCCGGTTCTTTTTGTCAAGACCGACCTGTCCGGTGCCCT
GAATGAACTGCAGGACGAGGCAGCGCGGCTATCGTGGCTGGCCACGACGGGCGTTCCTTGCGCAGCTGTG
CTCGACGTTGTCACTGAAGCGGGAAGGGACTGGCTGCTATTGGGCGAAGTGCCGGGGCAGGATCTCCTGT
CATCTCACCTTGCTCCTGCCGAGAAAGTATCCATCATGGCTGATGCAATGCGGCGGCTGCATACGCTTGA
TCCGGCTACCTGCCCATTCGACCACCAAGCGAAACATCGCATCGAGCGAGCACGTACTCGGATGGAAGCC
GGTCTTGTCGATCAGGATGATCTGGACGAAGAGCATCAGGGGCTCGCGCCAGCCGAACTGTTCGCCAGGC
TCAAGGCGCGCATGCCCGACGGCGAGGATCTCGTCGTGACCCATGGCGATGCCTGCTTGCCGAATATCAT
GGTGGAAAATGGCCGCTTTTCTGGATTCATCGACTGTGGCCGGCTGGGTGTGGCGGACCGCTATCAGGAC
ATAGCGTTGGCTACCCGTGATATTGCTGAAGAGCTTGGCGGCGAATGGGCTGACCGCTTCCTCGTGCTTT
ACGGTATCGCCGCTCCCGATTCGCAGCGCATCGCCTTCTATCGCCTTCTTGACGAGTTCTTCTGAGCGGG
ATCGGCTAGAGTCGACCCGGACGGGACGCTCCTGCGCCTGATACAGAACGAATTGCTTGCAGGCATCTCA
TGAGTGTGTCTTCCCGTTTTCCGCCTGAGGTCACTGCGTGGATGGAGCGCTGGCGCCTGCTGCGCGACGG
CGAGCTGCTCACCACCCACTCGAGGGCTGCAGCGCTGCAGAGGCCGAGTGCAGAACTGCTCCAAAGGGAC
CTCAAGGCTTTCCGAGGGACACTAGGCTGACTCCATCGAGCCAGTGTAGAGATAAGCTTATCGATTAGTC
CAATTTGTTAAAGACAGGATATCAGTGGTCCAGGCTCTAGTTTTGACTCAACAATATCACCAGCTGAAGC
CTATAGAGTACGAGCCATAGATAAAATAAAAGATTTTATTTAGTCTCCAGAAAAAGGGGGGAATGAAAGA
CCCCACCTGTAGGTTTGGCAAGCTAGCTTAAGTAACGCCATTTTGCAAGGCATGGAAAAATACATAACTG
AGAATAGAGAAGTTCAGATCAAGGTCAGGAACAGATGGAACAGGGTCGACCCTAGAGAACCATCAGATGT
TTCCAGGGTGCCCCAAGGACCTGAAATGACCCTGTGCCTTATTTGAACTAACCAATCAGTTCGCTTCTCG
CTTCTGTTCGCGCGCTTCTGCTCCCCGAGCTCAATAAAAGAGCCCACAACCCCTCACTCGGGGCGCCAGT
CCTCCGATTGACTGAGTCGCCCGGGTACCCGTGTATCCAATAAACCCTCTTGCAGTTGCATCCGACTTGT
GGTCTCGCTGTTCCTTGGGAGGGTCTCCTCTGAGTGATTGACTACCCGTCAGCGGGGGTCTTTCATTTGG
GGGCTCGTCCGGGATCGGGAGACCCCTGCCCAGGGACCACCGACCCACCACCGGGAGGTAAGCTGGCTGC
CTCGCGCGTTTCGGTGATGACGGTGAAAACCTCTGACACATGCAGCTCCCGGAGACGGTCACAGCTTGTC
TGTAAGCGGATGCCGGGAGCAGACAAGCCCGTCAGGGCGCGTCAGCGGGTGTTGGCGGGTGTCGGGGCGC
AGCCATGACCCAGTCACGTAGCGATAGCGGAGTGTAGATCCGGCTGTGGAATGTGTGTCAGTTAGGGTGT
GGAAAGTCCCCAGGCTCCCCAGCAGGCAGAAGTATGCAAAGCATGCATCTCAATTAGTCAGCAACCAGGT
GTGGAAAGTCCCCAGGCTCCCCAGCAGGCAGAAGTATGCAAAGCATGCATCTCAATTAGTCAGCAACCAT
AGTCCCGCCCCTAACTCCGCCCATCCCGCCCCTAACTCCGCCCAGTTCCGCCCATTCTCCGCCCCATGGC
TGACTAATTTTTTTTATTTATGCAGAGGCCGAGGCCGCCTCGGCCTCTGAGCTATTCCAGAAGTAGTGAG
GAGGCTTTTTTGGAGGCCTAGGCTTTTGCAAAAAGCTTACTGGCTTAACTATGCGGCATCAGAGCAGATT
GTACTGAGAGTGCACCATATGCGGTGTGAAATACCGCACAGATGCGTAAGGAGAAAATACCGCATCAGGC
GCTCTTCCGCTTCCTCGCTCACTGACTCGCTGCGCTCGGTCGTTCGGCTGCGGCGAGCGGTATCAGCTCA
CTCAAAGGCGGTAATACGGTTATCCACAGAATCAGGGGATAACGCAGGAAAGAACATGTGAGCAAAAGGC
CAGCAAAAGGCCAGGAACCGTAAAAAGGCCGCGTTGCTGGCGTTTTTCCATAGGCTCCGCCCCCCTGACG
AGCATCACAAAAATCGACGCTCAAGTCAGAGGTGGCGAAACCCGACAGGACTATAAAGATACCAGGCGTT
TCCCCCTGGAAGCTCCCTCGTGCGCTCTCCTGTTCCGACCCTGCCGCTTACCGGATACCTGTCCGCCTTT
CTCCCTTCGGGAAGCGTGGCGCTTTCTCATAGCTCACGCTGTAGGTATCTCAGTTCGGTGTAGGTCGTTC
GCTCCAAGCTGGGCTGTGTGCACGAACCCCCCGTTCAGCCCGACCGCTGCGCCTTATCCGGTAACTATCG
TCTTGAGTCCAACCCGGTAAGACACGACTTATCGCCACTGGCAGCAGCCACTGGTAACAGGATTAGCAGA
GCGAGGTATGTAGGCGGTGCTACAGAGTTCTTGAAGTGGTGGCCTAACTACGGCTACACTAGAAGGACAG
TATTTGGTATCTGCGCTCTGCTGAAGCCAGTTACCTTCGGAAAAAGAGTTGGTAGCTCTTGATCCGGCAA
ACAAACCACCGCTGGTAGCGGTGGTTTTTTTGTTTGCAAGCAGCAGATTACGCGCAGAAAAAAAGGATCT
CAAGAAGATCCTTTGATCTTTTCTACGGGGTCTGACGCTCAGTGGAACGAAAACTCACGTTAAGGGATTT
TGGTCATGAGATTATCAAAAAGGATCTTCACCTAGATCCTTTTAAATTAAAAATGAAGTTTTAAATCAAT
CTAAAGTATATATGAGTAAACTTGGTCTGACAGTTACCAATGCTTAATCAGTGAGGCACCTATCTCAGCG
ATCTGTCTATTTCGTTCATCCATAGTTGCCTGACTCCCCGTCGTGTAGATAACTACGATACGGGAGGGCT
TACCATCTGGCCCCAGTGCTGCAATGATACCGCGAGACCCACGCTCACCGGCTCCAGATTTATCAGCAAT
AAACCAGCCAGCCGGAAGGGCCGAGCGCAGAAGTGGTCCTGCAACTTTATCCGCCTCCATCCAGTCTATT
AATTGTTGCCGGGAAGCTAGAGTAAGTAGTTCGCCAGTTAATAGTTTGCGCAACGTTGTTGCCATTGCTG
CAGGCATCGTGGTGTCACGCTCGTCGTTTGGTATGGCTTCATTCAGCTCCGGTTCCCAACGATCAAGGCG
AGTTACATGATCCCCCATGTTGTGCAAAAAAGCGGTTAGCTCCTTCGGTCCTCCGATCGTTGTCAGAAGT
AAGTTGGCCGCAGTGTTATCACTCATGGTTATGGCAGCACTGCATAATTCTCTTACTGTCATGCCATCCG
TAAGATGCTTTTCTGTGACTGGTGAGTACTCAACCAAGTCATTCTGAGAATAGTGTATGCGGCGACCGAG
TTGCTCTTGCCCGGCGTCAACACGGGATAATACCGCGCCACATAGCAGAACTTTAAAAGTGCTCATCATT
GGAAAACGTTCTTCGGGGCGAAAACTCTCAAGGATCTTACCGCTGTTGAGATCCAGTTCGATGTAACCCA
CTCGTGCACCCAACTGATCTTCAGCATCTTTTACTTTCACCAGCGTTTCTGGGTGAGCAAAAACAGGAAG
GCAAAATGCCGCAAAAAAGGGAATAAGGGCGACACGGAAATGTTGAATACTCATACTCTTCCTTTTTCAA
TATTATTGAAGCATTTATCAGGGTTATTGTCTCATGAGCGGATACATATTTGAATGTATTTAGAAAAATA
AACAAATAGGGGTTCCGCGCACATTTCCCCGAAAAGTGCCACCTGACGTCTAAGAAACCATTATTATCAT
GACATTAACCTATAAAAATAGGCGTATCACGAGGCCCTTTCGTCTTCAAGAATTAGCTTGGCCATTGCAT
ACGTTGTATCCATATCATAATATGTACATTTATATTGGCTCATGTCCAACATTACCGCCATGTTGACATT
GATTATTGACTAGTTATTAATAGTAATCAATTACGGGGTCATTAGTTCATAGCCCATATATGGAGT
